Addgene plasmid #153244: pDGE335
Purpose: (Empty Backbone) M3 shuttle vector containing the Arabidopsis thaliana U6 promoter for preparation of single guide RNA transcriptional units by cloning of hybridized oligonucleotides.
Depositing lab: Johannes Stuttmann. Depositing organization: Martin-Luther-Universitaet Halle-Wittenberg. Publication: Highly efficient multiplex editing: One-shot generation of 8x Nicotiana benthamiana and 12x Arabidopsis mutants. Stuttmann J, Barthel K, Martin P, Ordon J, Erickson JL, Herr R, Ferik F, Kretschmer C, Berner T, Keilwagen J, Marillonnet S, Bonas U. Plant J. 2021 Feb 12. doi: 10.1111/tpj.15197. PubMed 33577114.
Backbone
  Vector backbone: pUC57-BsaI
  Backbone size (bp): 2700
  Vector type: CRISPR
  Selectable markers: ccdB
Growth in bacteria
  Bacterial resistance: Chloramphenicol and Ampicillin, 25 & 100 μg/mL
  Growth temperature: 37°C
  Growth strain: ccdB Survival
  Copy number: High Copy
Gene/Insert
  Gene/Insert name: None
Terms and licenses: Academic/Nonprofit Terms; Industry Terms: Not Available to Industry
Depositor comments: Please visit https://www.biorxiv.org/content/10.1101/2020.03.31.018671v2 for bioRxiv preprint.
How to cite: pDGE335 was a gift from Johannes Stuttmann (Addgene plasmid # 153244 ; http://n2t.net/addgene:153244 ; RRID:Addgene_153244)
