[The description below was written by a language model from this plasmid's Addgene catalogue record and pLannotate feature annotations shown in this document.]
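Description:
pDGE335 is an empty "M3" shuttle vector from a plant multiplex genome-editing toolkit, built on a pUC57-BsaI backbone and used to assemble single guide RNA transcriptional units. It is a high-copy E. coli plasmid carrying the ColE1/pUC-type origin and an ampicillin resistance gene (β-lactamase with its own promoter). Remnants of the lacZα/lac promoter-operator region, and short bom, rop and lacI fragments, come from the cloning backbone. The sequenced record is about 4.4 kb.

The functional module is an Arabidopsis thaliana U6 snRNA promoter (a Pol III promoter suited to small RNA expression; only a short stretch is recognised by the annotation) followed by a dummy cassette and then the Streptococcus pyogenes Cas9 sgRNA scaffold, annotated here as a tracrRNA fragment. The dummy cassette contains a chloramphenicol acetyltransferase gene with its cat promoter, a partial ccdA and a complete ccdB toxin gene. Because CcdB poisons DNA gyrase in ordinary laboratory strains, the empty vector must be maintained in a ccdB-tolerant strain, with chloramphenicol and ampicillin selection.

According to the record, hybridized oligonucleotides encoding the guide target sequence are cloned into the vector. From the layout, they presumably replace the CmR/ccdB cassette between promoter and scaffold, so that ccdB provides counter-selection against uncut or religated parental plasmid. The result is a complete U6-driven sgRNA unit. The "shuttle" and M3 designations suggest that finished units occupy a defined position for later assembly into multi-guide arrays. However, the record does not describe the assembly sites or recipient vectors. No Cas9 gene or plant selection marker is present.
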