Features (pLannotate 1.2.2; 16 found; start..end, strand, type, name):
    137..236     +  misc_feature   bom (fragment): basis of mobility region from pBR322
    242..399     -  CDS            lacZα (fragment): LacZα fragment of β-galactosidase; lacZ fragment
    462..478     +  promoter       AtU6 promoter (fragment): consensus promoter from the three Arabidopsis U6 snRNA genes (Waibel and Filipowicz, 1990; Nekrasov et al., 2013)
    551..653     +  promoter       cat promoter: promoter of the E. coli cat gene encoding chloramphenicol acetyltransferase
    654..1312    +  CDS            CmR: chloramphenicol acetyltransferase; cat; confers resistance to chloramphenicol
   1494..1652    +  CDS            ccdA (fragment): CCDA_ECO57 - Also known as H, letA. Experimental evidence at protein level: Swiss-Prot protein existence level 1. Antitoxin component of a type II toxin-antitoxin (TA) system which inhibits the post-segregational killing (PSK) of plasmid-free cells, also referred to as a plasmid addiction system. Binds to and blocks the activity of CcdB; will also remove bound CcdB protein from the CcdB-GyrA complex by forming a CcdA-CcdB complex, a process termed rejuvenation. Functions as a transcriptional corepressor for the ccdAB operon, repression also requires CcdB (By similarity). From Escherichia coli
   1657..1959    +  CDS            ccdB: CCDB_ECOLI - Also known as G, letB, letD. Experimental evidence at protein level: Swiss-Prot protein existence level 1. Toxic component of a type II toxin-antitoxin (TA) system, functioning in plasmid maintainence. Responsible for the post- segregational killing (PSK) of plasmid-free cells, also referred to as a plasmid addiction system. Half-life of over 2 hours. Cell killing by CcdB is accompanied by filamentation, defects in chromosome and plasmid segregation, defects in cell division, formation of anucleate cells, decreased DNA synthesis and plasmid loss. Interferes with the activity of DN
   2018..2085    +  misc_RNA       tracrRNA (fragment): trans-activating CRISPR RNA for the Streptococcus pyogenes CRISPR/Cas9 system
   2189..2205    -  protein_bind   lac operator: The lac repressor binds to the lac operator to inhibit transcription in E. coli. This inhibition can be relieved by adding lactose or isopropyl-β-D-thiogalactopyranoside (IPTG). lac repressor encoded by lacI
   2213..2243    -  promoter       lac promoter: promoter for the E. coli lac operon
   2258..2279    -  protein_bind   CAP binding site: CAP binding activates transcription in the presence of cAMP. E. coli catabolite activator protein
   2292..2384    -  CDS            lacI (fragment): lac repressor; lacI; The lac repressor binds to the lac operator to inhibit transcription in E. coli. This inhibition can be relieved by adding lactose or isopropyl-β-D-thiogalactopyranoside (IPTG).
   2567..3155    -  rep_origin     ori: high-copy-number ColE1/pMB1/pBR322/pUC origin of replication
   3326..4186    -  CDS            AmpR: β-lactamase; bla; confers resistance to ampicillin, carbenicillin, and related antibiotics
   4187..4291    -  promoter       AmpR promoter: bla
   4386..35      +  CDS            rop (fragment) (across the origin): Rop protein, which maintains plasmids at low copy number; rop
>Addgene plasmid #153244 | pDGE335 | addgene full sequence | sequence record 305794 | Addgene NGS Result
TCGCGCGTTTCGGTGATGACGGTGAAAACCTCTGACACATGCAGCTCCCGGAGACGGTCACAGCTTGTCT
GTAAGCGGATGCCGGGAGCAGACAAGCCCGTCAGGGCGCGTCAGCGGGTGTTGGCGGGTGTCGGGGCTGG
CTTAACTATGCGGCATCAGAGCAGATTGTACTGAGAGTGCACCATATGCGGTGTGAAATACCGCACAGAT
GCGTAAGGAGAAAATACCGCATCAGGCGCCATTCGCCATTCAGGCTGCGCAACTGTTGGGAAGGGCGATC
GGTGCGGGCCTCTTCGCTATTACGCCAGCTGGCGAAAGGGGGATGTGCTGCAAGGCGATTAAGTTGGGTA
ACGCCAGGGTTTTCCCAGTCACGACGTTGTAAAACGACGGCCAGTGAATTCGAGCTCGGTACCTCGCGAA
TGCATCTAGATTTTGGTCTCACGGTAAGTTGAAAACAATCTTCAAAAGTCCCACATCGCTTAGATAAGAA
AACGAAGCTGAGTTTATATACAGCTAGAGTCGAAGTAGTGATTGAAGTCTTCTGAGACGTTGATCGGCAC
GTAAGAGGTTCCAACTTTCACCATAATGAAATAAGATCACTACCGGGCGTATTTTTTGAGTTATCGAGAT
TTTCAGGAGCTAAGGAAGCTAAAATGGAGAAAAAAATCACTGGATATACCACCGTTGATATATCCCAATG
GCATCGTAAAGAACATTTTGAGGCATTTCAGTCAGTTGCTCAATGTACCTATAACCAGACCGTTCAGCTG
GATATTACGGCCTTTTTAAAGACCGTAAAGAAAAATAAGCACAAGTTTTATCCGGCCTTTATTCACATTC
TTGCCCGCCTGATGAATGCTCATCCGGAATTCCGTATGGCAATGAAAGACGGTGAGCTGGTGATATGGGA
TAGTGTTCACCCTTGTTACACCGTTTTCCATGAGCAAACTGAAACGTTTTCATCGCTCTGGAGTGAATAC
CACGACGATTTCCGGCAGTTTCTACACATATATTCGCAAGATGTGGCGTGTTACGGTGAAAACCTGGCCT
ATTTCCCTAAAGGGTTTATTGAGAATATGTTTTTCGTCTCAGCCAATCCCTGGGTGAGTTTCACCAGTTT
TGATTTAAACGTGGCCAATATGGACAACTTCTTCGCCCCCGTTTTCACCATGGGCAAATATTATACGCAA
GGCGACAAGGTGCTGATGCCGCTGGCGATTCAGGTTCATCATGCCGTTTGTGATGGCTTCCATGTCGGCA
GAATGCTTAATGAATTACAACAGTACTGCGATGAGTGGCAGGGGGGGCGTAAACGCCGCGTGGATCCGGC
TTACTAAAAGCCAGATAACAGTATGCGTATTTGCGCGCTGATTTTTGCGGTATAAGAATATATACTGATA
TGTATACCCGAAGTATGTCAGAAAGAGGTATGCTATGAAGCAGCGTATTACAGTGACAGTTGACAGCGAC
AGCTATCAGTTGCTCAAGGCATATATGATGTCAATATCTCCGGTCTGGTAAGCACAACCATGCAGAATGA
AGCCCGTCGTCTGCGTGCCGAACGCTGGAAAGCGGAAAATCAGGAAGGGATGGCTGAGGTCGCCCGGTTT
ATTGAAATGAACGGCTCTTTTGCTGACGAGAACAGGGGCTGGTGAAATGCAGTTTAAGGTTTACACCTAT
AAAAGAGAGAGCCGTTATCGTCTGTTTGTGGATGTACAGAGTGATATTATTGACACGCCCGGGCGACGGA
TGGTGATCCCCCTGGCCAGTGCACGTCTGCTGTCAGATAAAGTCTCCCGTGAACTTTACCCGGTGGTGCA
TATCGGGGATGAAAGCTGGCGCATGATGACCACCGATATGGCCAGTGTGCCGGTTTCCGTTATCGGGGAA
GAAGTGGCTGATCTCAGCCACCGCGAAAATGACATCAAAAACGCCATTAACCTGATGTTCTGGGGAATAT
AAATGTCAGGCTCCCTTATACACAGCCAGTCGAAGACTTGTTTCAGAGCTATGCTGGAAACAGCATAGCA
AGTTGAAATAAGGCTAGTCCGTTATCAACTTGAAAAAGTGGCACCGAGTCGGTGCTTTTTTTTATGGTGA
GACCAAAATCGGATCCCGGGCCCGTCGACTGCAGAGGCCTGCATGCAAGCTTGGCGTAATCATGGTCATA
GCTGTTTCCTGTGTGAAATTGTTATCCGCTCACAATTCCACACAACATACGAGCCGGAAGCATAAAGTGT
AAAGCCTGGGGTGCCTAATGAGTGAGCTAACTCACATTAATTGCGTTGCGCTCACTGCCCGCTTTCCAGT
CGGGAAACCTGTCGTGCCAGCTGCATTAATGAATCGGCCAACGCGCGGGGAGAGGCGGTTTGCGTATTGG
GCGCTCTTCCGCTTCCTCGCTCACTGACTCGCTGCGCTCGGTCGTTCGGCTGCGGCGAGCGGTATCAGCT
CACTCAAAGGCGGTAATACGGTTATCCACAGAATCAGGGGATAACGCAGGAAAGAACATGTGAGCAAAAG
GCCAGCAAAAGGCCAGGAACCGTAAAAAGGCCGCGTTGCTGGCGTTTTTCCATAGGCTCCGCCCCCCTGA
CGAGCATCACAAAAATCGACGCTCAAGTCAGAGGTGGCGAAACCCGACAGGACTATAAAGATACCAGGCG
TTTCCCCCTGGAAGCTCCCTCGTGCGCTCTCCTGTTCCGACCCTGCCGCTTACCGGATACCTGTCCGCCT
TTCTCCCTTCGGGAAGCGTGGCGCTTTCTCATAGCTCACGCTGTAGGTATCTCAGTTCGGTGTAGGTCGT
TCGCTCCAAGCTGGGCTGTGTGCACGAACCCCCCGTTCAGCCCGACCGCTGCGCCTTATCCGGTAACTAT
CGTCTTGAGTCCAACCCGGTAAGACACGACTTATCGCCACTGGCAGCAGCCACTGGTAACAGGATTAGCA
GAGCGAGGTATGTAGGCGGTGCTACAGAGTTCTTGAAGTGGTGGCCTAACTACGGCTACACTAGAAGAAC
AGTATTTGGTATCTGCGCTCTGCTGAAGCCAGTTACCTTCGGAAAAAGAGTTGGTAGCTCTTGATCCGGC
AAACAAACCACCGCTGGTAGCGGTGGTTTTTTTGTTTGCAAGCAGCAGATTACGCGCAGAAAAAAAGGAT
CTCAAGAAGATCCTTTGATCTTTTCTACGGGGTCTGACGCTCAGTGGAACGAAAACTCACGTTAAGGGAT
TTTGGTCATGAGATTATCAAAAAGGATCTTCACCTAGATCCTTTTAAATTAAAAATGAAGTTTTAAATCA
ATCTAAAGTATATATGAGTAAACTTGGTCTGACAGTTACCAATGCTTAATCAGTGAGGCACCTATCTCAG
CGATCTGTCTATTTCGTTCATCCATAGTTGCCTGACTCCCCGTCGTGTAGATAACTACGATACGGGAGGG
CTTACCATCTGGCCCCAGTGCTGCAATGATACCGCGAGATCCACGCTCACCGGCTCCAGATTTATCAGCA
ATAAACCAGCCAGCCGGAAGGGCCGAGCGCAGAAGTGGTCCTGCAACTTTATCCGCCTCCATCCAGTCTA
TTAATTGTTGCCGGGAAGCTAGAGTAAGTAGTTCGCCAGTTAATAGTTTGCGCAACGTTGTTGCCATTGC
TACAGGCATCGTGGTGTCACGCTCGTCGTTTGGTATGGCTTCATTCAGCTCCGGTTCCCAACGATCAAGG
CGAGTTACATGATCCCCCATGTTGTGCAAAAAAGCGGTTAGCTCCTTCGGTCCTCCGATCGTTGTCAGAA
GTAAGTTGGCCGCAGTGTTATCACTCATGGTTATGGCAGCACTGCATAATTCTCTTACTGTCATGCCATC
CGTAAGATGCTTTTCTGTGACTGGTGAGTACTCAACCAAGTCATTCTGAGAATAGTGTATGCGGCGACCG
AGTTGCTCTTGCCCGGCGTCAATACGGGATAATACCGCGCCACATAGCAGAACTTTAAAAGTGCTCATCA
TTGGAAAACGTTCTTCGGGGCGAAAACTCTCAAGGATCTTACCGCTGTTGAGATCCAGTTCGATGTAACC
CACTCGTGCACCCAACTGATCTTCAGCATCTTTTACTTTCACCAGCGTTTCTGGGTGAGCAAAAACAGGA
AGGCAAAATGCCGCAAAAAAGGGAATAAGGGCGACACGGAAATGTTGAATACTCATACTCTTCCTTTTTC
AATATTATTGAAGCATTTATCAGGGTTATTGTCTCATGAGCGGATACATATTTGAATGTATTTAGAAAAA
TAAACAAATAGGGGTTCCGCGCACATTTCCCCGAAAAGTGCCACCTGACGTCTAAGAAACCATTATTATC
ATGACATTAACCTATAAAAATAGGCGTATCACGAGGCCCTTTCGTC
